>Addgene plasmid #193924 | pBa.HALO-KIF3A tail 419-702 | addgene full sequence | sequence record 414191 | Addgene NGS Result
TCGAGGTGAGCCCCACGTTCTGCTTCACTCTCCCCATCTCCCCCCCCTCCCCACCCCCAATTTTGTATTT
ATTTATTTTTTAATTATTTTGTGCAGCGATGGGGGCGGGGGGGGGGGGGGCGCGCGCCAGGCGGGGCGGG
GCGGGGCGAGGGGCGGGGCGGGGCGAGGCGGAGAGGTGCGGCGGCAGCCAATCAGAGCGGCGCGCTCCGA
AAGTTTCCTTTTATGGCGAGGCGGCGGCGGCGGCGGCCCTATAAAAAGCGAAGCGCGCGGCGGGCGGGAG
TCGCTGCGCGCTGCCTTCGCCCCGTGCCCCGCTCCGCCGCCGCCTCGCGCCGCCCGCCCCGGCTCTGACT
GACCGCGTTACTCCCACAGGTGAGCGGGCGGGACGGCCCTTCTCCTCCGGGCTGTAATTAGCGCTTGGTT
TAATGACGGCTCGTTTCTTTTCTGTGGCTGCGTGAAAGCCTTAAAGGGCTCCGGGAGGGCCCTTTGTGCG
GGGGGGAGCGGCTCGGGGGGTGCGTGCGTGTGTGTGTGCGTGGGGAGCGCCGCGTGCGGCTCCGCGCTGC
CCGGCGGCTGTGAGCGCTGCGGGCGCGGCGCGGGGCTTTGTGCGCTCCGCAGTGTGCGCGAGGGGAGCGC
GGCCGGGGGCGGTGCCCCGCGGTGCGGGGGGGGCTGCGAGGGGAACAAAGGCTGCGTGCGGGGTGTGTGC
GTGGGGGGGTGAGCAGGGGGTGTGGGCGCGGCGGTCGGGCTGTAACCCCCCCCTGCACCCCCCTCCCCGA
GTTGCTGAGCACGGCCCGGCTTCGGGTGCGGGGCTCCGTGCGGGGCGTGGCGCGGGGCTCGCCGTGCCGG
GCGGGGGGTGGCGGCAGGTGGGGGTGCCGGGCGGGGCGGGGCCGCCTCGGGCCGGGGAGGGCTCGGGGGA
GGGGCGCGGCGGCCCCCGGAGCGCCGGCGGCTGTCGAGGCGCGGCGAGCCGCAGCCATTGCCTTTTATGG
TAATCGTGCGAGAGGGCGCAGGGACTTCCTTTGTCCCAAATCTGTGCGGAGCCGAAATCTGGGAGGCGCC
GCCGCACCCCCTCTAGCGGGCGCGGGGCGAAGCGGTGCGGCGCCGGCAGGAAGGAAATGGGCGGGGAGGG
CCTTCGTGCGTCGCCGCGCCGCCGTCCCCTTCTCCATCTCCAGCCTCGGGGCTGTCCGCAGGGGGACGGC
TGCCTTCGGGGGGGACGGGGCAGGGCGGGGTTCGGCTTCTGGCGTGTGACCGGCGGGGTTTATATCTTCC
CTTCTCTGTTCCTCCGCAGCCCCCAAGCTTGGCGCGCCTAGGACCATGGCTAGCGGAGGATCCGAAATCG
GTACTGGCTTTCCATTCGACCCCCATTATGTGGAAGTCCTGGGCGAGCGCATGCACTACGTCGATGTTGG
TCCGCGCGATGGCACCCCTGTGCTGTTCCTGCACGGTAACCCGACCTCCTCCTACGTGTGGCGCAACATC
ATCCCGCATGTTGCACCGACCCATCGCTGCATTGCTCCAGACCTGATCGGTATGGGCAAATCCGACAAAC
CAGACCTGGGTTATTTCTTCGACGACCACGTCCGCTTCATGGATGCCTTCATCGAAGCCCTGGGTCTGGA
AGAGGTCGTCCTGGTCATTCACGACTGGGGCTCCGCTCTGGGTTTCCACTGGGCCAAGCGCAATCCAGAG
CGCGTCAAAGGTATTGCATTTATGGAGTTCATCCGCCCTATCCCGACCTGGGACGAATGGCCAGAATTTG
CCCGCGAGACCTTCCAGGCCTTCCGCACCACCGACGTCGGCCGCAAGCTGATCATCGATCAGAACGTTTT
TATCGAGGGTACGCTGCCGATGGGTGTCGTCCGCCCGCTGACTGAAGTCGAGATGGACCATTACCGCGAG
CCGTTCCTGAATCCTGTTGACCGCGAGCCACTGTGGCGCTTCCCAAACGAGCTGCCAATCGCCGGTGAGC
CAGCGAACATCGTCGCGCTGGTCGAAGAATACATGGACTGGCTGCACCAGTCCCCTGTCCCGAAGCTGCT
GTTCTGGGGCACCCCAGGCGTTCTGATCCCACCGGCCGAAGCCGCTCGCCTGGCCAAAAGCCTGCCTAAC
TGCAAGGCTGTGGACATCGGCCCGGGTCTGAATCTGCTGCAAGAAGACAACCCGGACCTGATCGGCAGCG
AGATCGCGCGCTGGCTGTCTACTCTGGAGATTTCCGGGCTGTACGGCGGAGGATCCGGAGGCGGCTCTGG
CGGAGGGCTGTACAAGCCAGACAAGATGATTGAAATGCAAGCAAAAATTGATGAGGAGAGAAAAGCACTT
GAAACAAAGCTCGACATGGAAGAAGAAGAAAGAAACAAGGCTAGAGCTGAATTAGAGAAACGGGAAAAAG
ATCTTCTTAAAGCCCAACAAGAGCATCAGTCTTTGCTGGAAAAATTATCTGCCCTGGAAAAGAAGGTAAT
TGTTGGTGGGGTTGACTTGTTGGCCAAAGCTGAGGAACAAGAGAAACTTCTTGAAGAATCTAACATGGAA
CTGGAAGAAAGGAGGAAAAGGGCAGAGCAACTTCGCAGAGAACTTGAGGAAAAAGAGCAAGAACGCTTGG
ATATTGAAGAAAAATATACCAGTTTGCAAGAGGAAGCACAGGGAAAGACCAAGAAGTTAAAGAAAGTTTG
GACTATGCTGATGGCTGCAAAGTCAGAGATGGCTGATCTCCAACAAGAACATCAGAGGGAAATTGAAGGC
CTACTGGAGAACATTCGGCAACTTAGCCGGGAGCTTCGACTTCAGATGCTTATTATTGATAACTTTATAC
CTCGGGATTATCAGGAAATGATTGAAAACTATGTCCATTGGAATGAAGACATAGGAGAATGGCAGCTAAA
ATGTGTTGCTTATACAGGAAATAACATGAGGAAGCAAACCCCAGTACCTGATAAAAAGGAGAAAGATCCC
TTTGAGGTGGACCTTTCTCACGTGTATCTTGCCTATACTGAGGAGAGTCTGCGTCAGTCTTTGATGAAAC
TAGAAAGACCACGAACTTCAAAGGGGAAAGCAAGGCCAAAGACAGGGAGAAGAAAGCGTTCTGCAAAGCC
TGAAACTGTAATTGACTCTCTGCTGCAGTAACGGACCGTCTAATCTAGATAAGTAATGATCATAATCAGC
CATATCACATCTGTAGAGGTTTTACTTGCTTTAAAAAACCTCCCACACCTCCCCCTGAACCTGAAACATA
AAATGAATGCAATTGTTGTTGTTAACTTGTTTATTGCAGCTTATAATGGTTACAAATAAAGCAATAGCAT
CACAAATTTCACAAATAAAGCATTTTTTTCACTGCATTCTAGTTGTGGTTTGTCCAAACTCATCAATGTA
TCTTATCATGTCTGGATCCCCGGGTACCGAGCTCGAATTCGTAATCATGTCATAGCTGTTTCCTGTGTGA
AATTGTTATCCGCTCACAATTCCACACAACATACGAGCCGGAAGCATAAAGTGTAAAGCCTGGGGTGCCT
AATGAGTGAGCTAACTCACATTAATTGCGTTGCGCTCACTGCCCGCTTTCCAGTCGGGAAACCTGTCGTG
CCAGCTGCATTAATGAATCGGCCAACGCGCGGGGAGAGGCGGTTTGCGTATTGGGCGCTCTTCCGCTTCC
TCGCTCACTGACTCGCTGCGCTCGGTCGTTCGGCTGCGGCGAGCGGTATCAGCTCACTCAAAGGCGGTAA
TACGGTTATCCACAGAATCAGGGGATAACGCAGGAAAGAACATGTGAGCAAAAGGCCAGCAAAAGGCCAG
GAACCGTAAAAAGGCCGCGTTGCTGGCGTTTTTCCATAGGCTCCGCCCCCCTGACGAGCATCACAAAAAT
CGACGCTCAAGTCAGAGGTGGCGAAACCCGACAGGACTATAAAGATACCAGGCGTTTCCCCCTGGAAGCT
CCCTCGTGCGCTCTCCTGTTCCGACCCTGCCGCTTACCGGATACCTGTCCGCCTTTCTCCCTTCGGGAAG
CGTGGCGCTTTCTCATAGCTCACGCTGTAGGTATCTCAGTTCGGTGTAGGTCGTTCGCTCCAAGCTGGGC
TGTGTGCACGAACCCCCCGTTCAGCCCGACCGCTGCGCCTTATCCGGTAACTATCGTCTTGAGTCCAACC
CGGTAAGACACGACTTATCGCCACTGGCAGCAGCCACTGGTAACAGGATTAGCAGAGCGAGGTATGTAGG
CGGTGCTACAGAGTTCTTGAAGTGGTGGCCTAACTACGGCTACACTAGAAGAACAGTATTTGGTATCTGC
GCTCTGCTGAAGCCAGTTACCTTCGGAAAAAGAGTTGGTAGCTCTTGATCCGGCAAACAAACCACCGCTG
GTAGCGGTGGTTTTTTTGTTTGCAAGCAGCAGATTACGCGCAGAAAAAAAGGATCTCAAGAAGATCCTTT
GATCTTTTCTACGGGGTCTGACGCTCAGTGGAACGAAAACTCACGTTAAGGGATTTTGGTCATGAGATTA
TCAAAAAGGATCTTCACCTAGATCCTTTTAAATTAAAAATGAAGTTTTAAATCAATCTAAAGTATATATG
AGTAAACTTGGTCTGACAGTTACCAATGCTTAATCAGTGAGGCACCTATCTCAGCGATCTGTCTATTTCG
TTCATCCATAGTTGCCTGACTCCCCGTCGTGTAGATAACTACGATACGGGAGGGCTTACCATCTGGCCCC
AGTGCTGCAATGATACCGCGAGACCCACGCTCACCGGCTCCAGATTTATCAGCAATAAACCAGCCAGCCG
GAAGGGCCGAGCGCAGAAGTGGTCCTGCAACTTTATCCGCCTCCATCCAGTCTATTAATTGTTGCCGGGA
AGCTAGAGTAAGTAGTTCGCCAGTTAATAGTTTGCGCAACGTTGTTGCCATTGCTACAGGCATCGTGGTG
TCACGCTCGTCGTTTGGTATGGCTTCATTCAGCTCCGGTTCCCAACGATCAAGGCGAGTTACATGATCCC
CCATGTTGTGCAAAAAAGCGGTTAGCTCCTTCGGTCCTCCGATCGTTGTCAGAAGTAAGTTGGCCGCAGT
GTTATCACTCATGGTTATGGCAGCACTGCATAATTCTCTTACTGTCATGCCATCCGTAAGATGCTTTTCT
GTGACTGGTGAGTACTCAACCAAGTCATTCTGAGAATAGTGTATGCGGCGACCGAGTTGCTCTTGCCCGG
CGTCAATACGGGATAATACCGCGCCACATAGCAGAACTTTAAAAGTGCTCATCATTGGAAAACGTTCTTC
GGGGCGAAAACTCTCAAGGATCTTACCGCTGTTGAGATCCAGTTCGATGTAACCCACTCGTGCACCCAAC
TGATCTTCAGCATCTTTTACTTTCACCAGCGTTTCTGGGTGAGCAAAAACAGGAAGGCAAAATGCCGCAA
AAAAGGGAATAAGGGCGACACGGAAATGTTGAATACTCATACTCTTCCTTTTTCAATATTATTGAAGCAT
TTATCAGGGTTATTGTCTCATGAGCGGATACATATTTGAATGTATTTAGAAAAATAAACAAATAGGGGTT
CCGCGCACATTTCCCCGAAAAGTGCCACCTGACGTCTAAGAAACCATTATTATCATGACATTAACCTATA
AAAATAGGCGTATCACGAGGCCCTTTCGTCTCGCGCGTTTCGGTGATGACGGTGAAAACCTCTGACACAT
GCAGCTCCCGGAGACGGTCACAGCTTGTCTGTAAGCGGATGCCGGGAGCAGACAAGCCCGTCAGGGCGCG
TCAGCGGGTGTTGGCGGGTGTCGGGGCTGGCTTAACTATGCGGCATCAGAGCAGATTGTACTGAGAGTGC
ACCATATGCGGTGTGAAATACCGCACAGATGCGTAAGGAGAAAATACCGCATCAGGCGCCATTCGCCATT
CAGGCTGCGCAACTGTTGGGAAGGGCGATCGGTGCGGGCCTCTTCGCTATTACGCCAGCTGGCGAAAGGG
GGATGTGCTGCAAGGCGATTAAGTTGGGTAACGCCAGGGTTTTCCCAGTCACGACGTTGTAAAACGACGG
CCAGTGCCAAGTTGGGATCTTTGCATTGGCCCACGGCTCTCAGGATGGGGATGCTCCCCTTCAGCACCCG
GTTCCCCTTGGAAACTGATGGTCCTGGCTCTGTGGCATGGCAGTGGCACTGTGAGGAGCCCCCTACCAGC
AGCACACAGTGGGGTTGGCACTGCCACGCTCCGGATGCCGCGCTCTGATCCAACCCCATAATCAAGGGAA
CCCGAATTGCCCCATCATTGCCCCCACCACCCCCATCCTGCCGGGCCCTCACACCCCACGCTGCCTTCTG
GTGACATTCCCCAGCCCAAACCCACGGCTTCATGGCTACCGCGGGGCATTTCCCATTGCCGCCCCATTAT
CAGCTCTGCACACCTCCCGCTGTACCCATGCCTCGTGGCTGCCCTTCTTTGACGTATAATCTTCTAATTA
ATACCCGGCCTTGTCAAAGTGGAGCACAAACGTTAATTAATTCCCCAGCAGGCAGGTAATTAACAGTGTG
ACTCCCTTTTTGCTGCGAGTGGGGCTGATACAGAGAGATGTGGCACTATGGAGCCCACGGGGTCCTGGCA
CTGGGTGCCCACGGAGGTCCCCATGTGCTGCAGTGTCACCGCCTCCGAGGAGACAGTATTGTCCCTGCGG
TGTCCCTGCAGCTCAGCTCTGTCCACAGGGCCACCTCCAGTTTGGAGGGGACACAATGCAGCCCCGATGC
AACCCATCCTCGCAGCATCCCAGGGACAAAGACCCCACTGCAAGACCGCACACAGGGCTGGGTCCCGCTC
CCCTAATATCTACAGTGCTTCTTGCATGGCCCCTTAATCAATGCAGTTAATCAGCATGCGCTCATGCACC
GCTCTGGAGCTGCAAAGCCCCTCGCAGCGCTGCTCACCAACACCGCGCACCGCCCCGGCCCAGCCTGCAG
CACGCGCTGCAAACAGGAAAGAAACAAAATATTGCCCAAATGTAGGCAAAGGCATTCGGCTGCCTTGACC
TCCGCCGGGCCGGGCCCTGCCTGACTCAGCTCCTTACTCAGCGCTCGCTTCCTCCCTCCGGCTGCCACCG
CCGCAGCGCACACCCTGACAAAGAGTGGCCCTTAACGGGCTCTGAGGTGCACCCAGCAGTGCACTCAGCA
GTCCAAGGGCCGGCCTGGAGGTTTGCACCGCTACGTGCTGACATTAGCATTGAACTTGGCCCTGGGTAGT
GCTGCAGGCCGGGCGGGGTGGGTGTAGAGAGTGCAGCGCGCGTTGCACCCGGTGCCCCTTCCCCTCCCTT
GCATCCCAGCAGGCTGCACCCCAGCACCAGGCCCGTGCATGCATGCTCCTGGTGTTATTGCAGCCTGGTG
CATGCATGCGTCTTGATGGTGCAGCGCTGTGCATGCATCCTCCTTGGTGTGTAGCAGTCTAGTGCATGCA
TACCCCTCGGTGTTATTGCTGCTCTGTGCACGCACGCTCATTGTATCACTTCATCCCAGTGCATGCACTC
ACACTGGAGCGATTGCTGCTCGGTGCACGCACACTCATTGTATCACTGCAGCTCAGTGGCTGCACGCACA
CCGGTGTTATTGCTGCTCGGTGCGTGCATGCACATCAGTGTCGCTGCAGCTCAGTGCATGCACGCTCATT
GCCCATCGCTATCCCTGCCTCTCCTGCTGGCGCTCCCCGGGAGGTGACTTCAAGGGGACCGCAGGACCAC
CTCGGGGGTGGGGGGAGGGCTGCACACGCGGACCCCGCTCCCCCTCCCCAACAAAGCACTGTGGAATCAA
AAAGGGGGGAGGGGGGATGGAGGGGCGCGTCACACCCCCGCCCCACACCCTCACC
Features (pLannotate 1.2.2; 16 found; start..end, strand, type, name):
      1..276     +  promoter       chicken β-actin promoter: No description available
    277..1246    +  intron         chimeric intron: chimera between introns from chicken β-actin and rabbit β-globin
   1324..2207    +  CDS            HaloTag® (fragment): modified bacterial dehalogenase that forms covalent bonds with chloroalkane derivatives
   2257..3108    +  CDS            KIF3A (fragment): KIF3A_HUMAN - Also known as KIF3. Experimental evidence at protein level: Swiss-Prot protein existence level 1. Microtubule-based anterograde translocator for membranous organelles. Plus end-directed microtubule sliding activity in vitro. Plays a role in primary cilia formation. Plays a role in centriole cohesion and subdistal appendage organization and function. Regulates the formation of the subdistal appendage via recruitment of DCTN1 to the centriole. Also required for ciliary basal feet formation and microtubule anchoring to mother centriole. From Homo sapiens (Human).
   3136..3221    +  CDS            large T antigen (fragment): large T antigen from SV40 (simian virus 40)
   3244..3378    +  polyA_signal   SV40 poly(A) signal: SV40 polyadenylation signal
   3433..3449    -  protein_bind   lac operator: The lac repressor binds to the lac operator to inhibit transcription in E. coli. This inhibition can be relieved by adding lactose or isopropyl-β-D-thiogalactopyranoside (IPTG). lac repressor encoded by lacI
   3457..3487    -  promoter       lac promoter: promoter for the E. coli lac operon
   3502..3523    -  protein_bind   CAP binding site: CAP binding activates transcription in the presence of cAMP. E. coli catabolite activator protein
   3536..3628    -  CDS            lacI (fragment): lac repressor; lacI; The lac repressor binds to the lac operator to inhibit transcription in E. coli. This inhibition can be relieved by adding lactose or isopropyl-β-D-thiogalactopyranoside (IPTG).
   3811..4399    -  rep_origin     ori: high-copy-number ColE1/pMB1/pBR322/pUC origin of replication
   4570..5430    -  CDS            AmpR: β-lactamase; bla; confers resistance to ampicillin, carbenicillin, and related antibiotics
   5431..5535    -  promoter       AmpR promoter: bla
   5630..5665    +  CDS            rop (fragment): Rop protein, which maintains plasmids at low copy number; rop
   5767..5866    +  misc_feature   bom (fragment): basis of mobility region from pBR322
   5872..6026    -  CDS            lacZα (fragment): LacZα fragment of β-galactosidase; lacZ fragment
