[The description below was written by a language model from this plasmid's Addgene catalogue record and pLannotate feature annotations shown in this document.]
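Description:
pBa.HALO-KIF3A tail 419-702 is a 7.8 kb mammalian expression plasmid built on the pBeta Actin-HALO backbone. It expresses the C-terminal tail of human kinesin-2 subunit KIF3A (residues 419-702, an insert of about 855 bp) fused to an N-terminal HaloTag. Transcription is driven by the chicken β-actin promoter followed by a chimeric chicken β-actin/rabbit β-globin intron, an arrangement that generally gives strong constitutive expression in mammalian cells. The HaloTag coding sequence lies immediately upstream of the KIF3A fragment, and the unit is terminated by an SV40 polyadenylation signal. A short SV40 large T antigen fragment annotated just before that signal is most likely residual SV40 sequence rather than a functional element. HaloTag is a modified bacterial dehalogenase that bonds covalently to chloroalkane ligands, so the fusion can be labelled with cell-permeable fluorescent dyes for imaging or captured on ligand-bearing surfaces.

In bacteria the plasmid is maintained at high copy through a ColE1/pUC-type origin and selected with ampicillin via the β-lactamase gene. The remaining annotations (lac promoter and operator, CAP site, and fragments of lacI, lacZα, rop and bom) are remnants of the cloning-vector ancestry. No mammalian selection marker is annotated, which is consistent with transient transfection. The final ~1.8 kb of the sequence carries no annotations. The depositor notes that the pBa backbone is prone to recombination.

Because the construct lacks the motor domain, it provides a tail-only KIF3A fragment. The associated publication concerns KAP as the neuronal organelle adaptor for kinesin-2 KIF3AB and KIF3AC, which suggests use in examining tail-mediated interactions and localisation, although the record does not describe the specific experiments.
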