Addgene plasmid #193924: pBa.HALO-KIF3A tail 419-702
Purpose: Mammalian expression of Halo-tagged Kif 3A tail 419-702
Depositing lab: Marvin Bentley. Depositing organization: Rensselaer Polytechnic Institute. Publication: KAP is the neuronal organelle adaptor for Kinesin-2 KIF3AB and KIF3AC. Garbouchian A, Montgomery A, Gilbert SP, Bentley M. Mol Biol Cell. 2022 Oct 6:mbcE22080336. doi: 10.1091/mbc.E22-08-0336. PubMed 36200888.
Backbone
  Vector backbone: pBeta Actin-HALO
  Vector type: Mammalian Expression
Growth in bacteria
  Bacterial resistance: Ampicillin, 100 μg/mL
  Growth temperature: 37°C
  Growth strain: NEB Stable
  Copy number: High Copy
Gene/Insert
  Gene/Insert name: Kif 3A
  Species: H. sapiens (human)
  Insert size (bp): 855
  Entrez Gene: KIF3A (a.k.a. FLA10, KLP-20)
  Promoter: Chicken Beta actin
  Tag / fusion protein: Halo (N terminal on backbone)
  Cloning method: Restriction Enzyme; 5′ cloning site Unknown (unknown if destroyed)
Terms and licenses: Academic/Nonprofit Terms; Industry Terms: Not Available to Industry
Depositor comments: pBa vector is susceptible to recombination and should not be grown in fast growing bacteria or cloned using recombination.
How to cite: pBa.HALO-KIF3A tail 419-702 was a gift from Marvin Bentley (Addgene plasmid # 193924 ; http://n2t.net/addgene:193924 ; RRID:Addgene_193924)
