>Addgene plasmid #193924 | pBa.HALO-KIF3A tail 419-702 | depositor partial sequence | sequence record 375760 | Kif3A
CCAGACAAGATGATTGAAATGCAAGCAAAAATTGATGAGGAGAGAAAAGCACTTGAAACAAAGCTCGACA
TGGAAGAAGAAGAAAGAAACAAGGCTAGAGCTGAATTAGAGAAACGGGAAAAAGATCTTCTTAAAGCCCA
ACAAGAGCATCAGTCTTTGCTGGAAAAATTATCTGCCCTGGAAAAGAAGGTAATTGTTGGTGGGGTTGAC
TTGTTGGCCAAAGCTGAGGAACAAGAGAAACTTCTTGAAGAATCTAACATGGAACTGGAAGAAAGGAGGA
AAAGGGCAGAGCAACTTCGCAGAGAACTTGAGGAAAAAGAGCAAGAACGCTTGGATATTGAAGAAAAATA
TACCAGTTTGCAAGAGGAAGCACAGGGAAAGACCAAGAAGTTAAAGAAAGTTTGGACTATGCTGATGGCT
GCAAAGTCAGAGATGGCTGATCTCCAACAAGAACATCAGAGGGAAATTGAAGGCCTACTGGAGAACATTC
GGCAACTTAGCCGGGAGCTTCGACTTCAGATGCTTATTATTGATAACTTTATACCTCGGGATTATCAGGA
AATGATTGAAAACTATGTCCATTGGAATGAAGACATAGGAGAATGGCAGCTAAAATGTGTTGCTTATACA
GGAAATAACATGAGGAAGCAAACCCCAGTACCTGATAAAAAGGAGAAAGATCCCTTTGAGGTGGACCTTT
CTCACGTGTATCTTGCCTATACTGAGGAGAGTCTGCGTCAGTCTTTGATGAAACTAGAAAGACCACGAAC
TTCAAAGGGGAAAGCAAGGCCAAAGACAGGGAGAAGAAAGCGTTCTGCAAAGCCTGAAACTGTAATTGAC
TCTCTGCTGCAGTAA
